Addgene plasmid #82288: pDONR223_SLIRP_WT
Purpose: Gateway Donor vector containing SLIRP, part of the Target Accelerator Plasmid Collection.
Depositing lab: Jesse Boehm & William Hahn & David Root. Depositing organization: Broad Institute. Publication: Systematic Functional Interrogation of Rare Cancer Variants Identifies Oncogenic Alleles. Kim E, Ilic N, Shrestha Y, Zou L, Kamburov A, Zhu C, Yang X, Lubonja R, Tran N, Nguyen C, Lawrence MS, Piccioni F, Bagul M, Doench JG, Chouinard CR, Wu X, Hogstrom L, Natoli T, Tamayo P, Horn H, Corsello SM, Lage K, Root DE, Subramanian A, Golub TR, Getz G, Boehm JS, Hahn WC. Cancer Discov. 2016 Jul;6(7):714-26. doi: 10.1158/2159-8290.CD-16-0160. Epub 2016 May 4. PubMed 27147599.
Backbone
  Vector backbone: pDONR223
  Backbone manufacturer: Invitrogen
  Backbone size w/o insert (bp): 2790
  Vector type: Gateway Entry vector
Growth in bacteria
  Bacterial resistance: Spectinomycin, 50 μg/mL
  Growth temperature: 37°C
  Growth strain: DH5alpha
  Copy number: High Copy
Gene/Insert
  Gene/Insert name: SLIRP (alt name: NM_031210.5)
  Species: H. sapiens (human)
  Mutation: WT
  Entrez Gene: SLIRP (a.k.a. C14orf156, DC50, PD04872)
  Promoter: None
  Cloning method: Gateway Cloning
  Sequencing primers: 5′ M13pUC-fwd; 3′ M13-Rev
Terms and licenses: Academic/Nonprofit Terms; Industry Terms: Not Available to Industry
Depositor comments: Open state: NO stop codon immediately follows insert. Supporting reference: Systematic morphological profiling of human gene and allele function via Cell Painting. Rohban MH, et al. Elife. 2017, Mar 18;6. pii: e24060. PubMed PMID 28315521
How to cite: pDONR223_SLIRP_WT was a gift from Jesse Boehm & William Hahn & David Root (Addgene plasmid # 82288 ; http://n2t.net/addgene:82288 ; RRID:Addgene_82288)
