[The description below was written by a language model from this plasmid's Addgene catalogue record and pLannotate feature annotations shown in this document.]
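Description:
pDONR223_SLIRP_WT is a Gateway entry clone built on the Invitrogen pDONR223 backbone and carrying the wild-type human SLIRP open reading frame. It belongs to the Target Accelerator Plasmid Collection, a set of ORF clones assembled for systematic functional testing of cancer-associated genes and alleles. The plasmid is about 3.1 kb and is propagated in E. coli at high copy from a ColE1/pUC-type origin. Selection is with spectinomycin, conferred by the aadA (SmR) aminoglycoside adenylyltransferase gene. The short lacI, lacZα, gentamicin-resistance and integron Pc promoter fragments in the annotation appear to be backbone remnants rather than functional elements.

The SLIRP coding sequence (about 330 bp) encodes an RNA-binding protein described as a nuclear receptor corepressor that binds SRA RNA. It sits between two attL recombination sites, which the automated annotation labels attL3 and attL2. These sites allow the ORF to be moved by an LR Clonase reaction into any compatible Gateway destination vector. rrnB T1 and T2 terminators lie upstream of the cassette and insulate it from read-through transcription. A T7 promoter lies just outside the downstream attL site and points back toward the insert. The record lists no promoter for the insert, so this plasmid is a shuttle and archival clone rather than an expression construct.

The insert is in the "open" configuration, with no stop codon directly after the ORF. It can therefore be transferred into destination vectors that add C-terminal tags or fusion partners. Expression, promoter choice and host range all depend on the destination vector chosen. The wild-type clone would typically serve as the reference in overexpression or phenotypic profiling studies.
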