Features (pLannotate 1.2.2; 12 found; start..end, strand, type, name):
     13..601     +  rep_origin     ori: high-copy-number ColE1/pMB1/pBR322/pUC origin of replication
    784..876     +  CDS            lacI (fragment): lac repressor; lacI; The lac repressor binds to the lac operator to inhibit transcription in E. coli. This inhibition can be relieved by adding lactose or isopropyl-β-D-thiogalactopyranoside (IPTG).
    931..958     -  terminator     rrnB T2 terminator: transcription terminator T2 from the E. coli rrnB gene
   1090..1133    +  terminator     rrnB T1 terminator: Escherichia coli rrnB; transcription terminator T1 from the E. coli rrnB gene
   1180..1216    -  CDS            lacZα (fragment): LacZα fragment of β-galactosidase; lacZ fragment
   1233..1328    +  protein_bind   attL3: mutant version of attL; recombination site for the Gateway® LR reaction LR Clonase™
   1331..1657    +  CDS            SLIRP (sequence withheld): SLIRP_HUMAN - Also known as C14orf156. Experimental evidence at protein level: Swiss-Prot protein existence level 1. RNA-binding protein that acts as a nuclear receptor corepressor. Probably acts by binding the SRA RNA, and repressing the SRA-mediated nuclear receptor coactivation. Binds the STR7 loop of SRA RNA. Also able to repress glucocorticoid (GR), androgen (AR), thyroid (TR) and VDR-mediated transactivation. From Homo sapiens (Human).
   1660..1758    -  protein_bind   attL2: mutant version of attL; recombination site for the Gateway® LR reaction LR Clonase™
   1776..1794    -  promoter       T7 promoter: promoter for bacteriophage T7 RNA polymerase
   1984..2007    +  promoter       Pc promoter (fragment): intI1 (promoter lies within the coding sequence); class 1 integron promoter
   2183..2239    +  CDS            GmR (fragment): gentamycin acetyltransferase; aacC1; confers resistance to gentamycin
   2246..3037    +  CDS            SmR: aminoglycoside adenylyltransferase (Murphy, 1985); aadA; confers resistance to spectinomycin and streptomycin
>Addgene plasmid #82288 | pDONR223_SLIRP_WT | addgene full sequence | sequence record 165354 | Addgene NGS result
CAAAGGATCTTCTTGAGATCCTTTTTTTCTGCGCGTAATCTGCTGCTTGCAAACAAAAAAACCACCGCTA
CCAGCGGTGGTTTGTTTGCCGGATCAAGAGCTACCAACTCTTTTTCCGAAGGTAACTGGCTTCAGCAGAG
CGCAGATACCAAATACTGTTCTTCTAGTGTAGCCGTAGTTAGGCCACCACTTCAAGAACTCTGTAGCACC
GCCTACATACCTCGCTCTGCTAATCCTGTTACCAGTGGCTGCTGCCAGTGGCGATAAGTCGTGTCTTACC
GGGTTGGACTCAAGACGATAGTTACCGGATAAGGCGCAGCGGTCGGGCTGAACGGGGGGTTCGTGCACAC
AGCCCAGCTTGGAGCGAACGACCTACACCGAACTGAGATACCTACAGCGTGAGCTATGAGAAAGCGCCAC
GCTTCCCGAAGGGAGAAAGGCGGACAGGTATCCGGTAAGCGGCAGGGTCGGAACAGGAGAGCGCACGAGG
GAGCTTCCAGGGGGAAACGCCTGGTATCTTTATAGTCCTGTCGGGTTTCGCCACCTCTGACTTGAGCGTC
GATTTTTGTGATGCTCGTCAGGGGGGCGGAGCCTATGGAAAAACGCCAGCAACGCGGCCTTTTTACGGTT
CCTGGCCTTTTGCTGGCCTTTTGCTCACATGTTCTTTCCTGCGTTATCCCCTGATTCTGTGGATAACCGT
ATTACCGCCTTTGAGTGAGCTGATACCGCTCGCCGCAGCCGAACGACCGAGCGCAGCGAGTCAGTGAGCG
AGGAAGCGGAAGAGCGCCCAATACGCAAACCGCCTCTCCCCGCGCGTTGGCCGATTCATTAATGCAGCTG
GCACGACAGGTTTCCCGACTGGAAAGCGGGCAGTGAGCGCAACGCAATTAATACGCGTACCGCTAGCCAG
GAAGAGTTTGTAGAAACGCAAAAAGGCCATCCGTCAGGATGGCCTTCTGCTTAGTTTGATGCCTGGCAGT
TTATGGCGGGCGTCCTGCCCGCCACCCTCCGGGCCGTTGCTTCACAACGTTCAAATCCGCTCCCGGCGGA
TTTGTCCTACTCAGGAGAGCGTTCACCGACAAACAACAGATAAAACGAAAGGCCCAGTCTTCCGACTGAG
CCTTTCGTTTTATTTGATGCCTGGCAGTTCCCTACTCTCGCGTTAACGCTAGCATGGATGTTTTCCCAGT
CACGACGTTGTAAAACGACGGCCAGTCTTAAGCTCGGGCCCCAAATAATGATTTTATTTTGACTGATAGT
GACCTGTTCGTTGCAACAAATTGATGAGCAATGCTTTTTTATAATGCCAACTTTGTACAAAAAAGTTGGC
[327 nt withheld, positions 1331-1657]
TGCCCAACTTTCTTGTACAAAGTTGGCATTATAAGAAAGCATTGCTTATCAATTTGTTGCAACGAACAGG
TCACTATCAGTCAAAATAAAATCATTATTTGCCATCCAGCTGATATCCCCTATAGTGAGTCGTATTACAT
GGTCATAGCTGTTTCCTGGCAGCTCTGGCCCGTGTCTCAAAATCTCTGATGTTACATTGCACAAGATAAA
AATATATCATCATGCCTCCTCTAGACCAGCCAGGACAGAAATGCCTCGACTTCGCTGCTACCCAAGGTTG
CCGGGTGACGCACACCGTGGAAACGGATGAAGGCACGAACCCAGTGGACATAAGCCTGTTCGGTTCGTAA
GCTGTAATGCAAGTAGCGTATGCGCTCACGCAACTGGTCCAGAACCTTGACCGAACGCAGCGGTGGTAAC
GGCGCAGTGGCGGTTTTCATGGCTTGTTATGACTGTTTTTTTGGGGTACAGTCTATGCCTCGGGCATCCA
AGCAGCAAGCGCGTTACGCCGTGGGTCGATGTTTGATGTTATGGAGCAGCAACGATGTTACGCAGCAGGG
CAGTCGCCCTAAAACAAAGTTAAACATTATGAGGGAAGCGGTGATCGCCGAAGTATCGACTCAACTATCA
GAGGTAGTTGGCGTCATCGAGCGCCATCTCGAACCGACGTTGCTGGCCGTACATTTGTACGGCTCCGCAG
TGGATGGCGGCCTGAAGCCACACAGTGATATTGATTTGCTGGTTACGGTGACCGTAAGGCTTGATGAAAC
AACGCGGCGAGCTTTGATCAACGACCTTTTGGAAACTTCGGCTTCCCCTGGAGAGAGCGAGATTCTCCGC
GCTGTAGAAGTCACCATTGTTGTGCACGACGACATCATTCCGTGGCGTTATCCAGCTAAGCGCGAACTGC
AATTTGGAGAATGGCAGCGCAATGACATTCTTGCAGGTATCTTCGAGCCAGCCACGATCGACATTGATCT
GGCTATCTTGCTGACAAAAGCAAGAGAACATAGCGTTGCCTTGGTAGGTCCAGCGGCGGAGGAACTCTTT
GATCCGGTTCCTGAACAGGATCTATTTGAGGCGCTAAATGAAACCTTAACGCTATGGAACTCGCCGCCCG
ACTGGGCTGGCGATGAGCGAAATGTAGTGCTTACGTTGTCCCGCATTTGGTACAGCGCAGTAACCGGCAA
AATCGCGCCGAAGGATGTCGCTGCCGACTGGGCAATGGAGCGCCTGCCGGCCCAGTATCAGCCCGTCATA
CTTGAAGCTAGACAGGCTTATCTTGGACAAGAAGAAGATCGCTTGGCCTCGCGCGCAGATCAGTTGGAAG
AATTTGTCCACTACGTGAAAGGCGAGATCACCAAGGTAGTCGGCAAATAACCCTCGAGCCACCCATGACC
AAAATCCCTTAACGTGAGTTACGCGTCGTTCCACTGAGCGTCAGACCCCGTAGAAAAGAT
