>Addgene plasmid #82288 | pDONR223_SLIRP_WT | depositor partial sequence | sequence record 155659 | Insert sequence
[327 nt withheld, positions 1-327]
